Addgene plasmid #188767: pHR-UCOE-SFFV-Zim3-dCas9-P2A-BFP
Purpose: dCas9 with an N-term Zim3 KRAB-NLS fusion, a C-term HA-2xNLS
Depositing lab: Marco Jost & Jonathan Weissman. Depositing organization: Whitehead Institute for Biomedical Research. Publication: Maximizing CRISPRi efficacy and accessibility with dual-sgRNA libraries and optimal effectors. Replogle JM, Bonnar JL, Pogson AN, Liem CR, Maier NK, Ding Y, Russell BJ, Wang X, Leng K, Guna A, Norman TM, Pak RA, Ramos DM, Ward ME, Gilbert LA, Kampmann M, Weissman JS, Jost M. eLife. 2022 Dec 28;11:e81856. doi: 10.7554/eLife.81856. PubMed 36576240.
Backbone
  Vector backbone: pMH0006, Addgene # 135448
  Vector type: Lentiviral
  Selectable markers: mTagBFP2
Growth in bacteria
  Bacterial resistance: Ampicillin, 100 μg/mL
  Growth temperature: 37°C
  Growth strain: NEB Stable
  Copy number: High Copy
Gene/Insert
  Gene/Insert name: Zim3-dCas9
  Species: Multiple
  Promoter: SFFV
  Tag / fusion protein: Zim3 KRAB-NLS fusion (C terminal on insert); HA-2xNLS (C terminal on insert)
  Cloning method: Gibson Cloning
Terms and licenses: Academic/Nonprofit Terms; Industry Terms: Not Available to Industry
Depositor comments: Human lentiviral vector for expression of dCas9 with an N-terminal Zim3 KRAB-NLS fusion, a C-terminal HA-2xNLS, and mTagBFP2 linked by a P2A site from a SFFV promoter with an upstream ubiquitous chromatin opening element, pJB108. Please visit https://doi.org/10.1101/2022.07.13.499814 for bioRxiv preprint.
How to cite: pHR-UCOE-SFFV-Zim3-dCas9-P2A-BFP was a gift from Marco Jost & Jonathan Weissman (Addgene plasmid # 188767 ; http://n2t.net/addgene:188767 ; RRID:Addgene_188767)
