[The description below was written by a language model from this plasmid's Addgene catalogue record and pLannotate feature annotations shown in this document.]
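Description:
pHR-UCOE-SFFV-Zim3-dCas9-P2A-BFP is a lentiviral transfer plasmid, built on the pMH0006 backbone, for stable expression of a CRISPR interference (CRISPRi) effector in human cells. It is propagated in E. coli as a high-copy plasmid through a ColE1/pUC-type origin and selected with ampicillin (AmpR). The annotated backbone also carries remnants typical of older pHR-type vectors, including fragments of TcR, rop and bom and an SV40 promoter–gpt–SV40 small t intron/poly(A) cassette. These appear to be legacy sequences outside the viral genome. The packaged region runs from a truncated HIV-1 5' LTR through the Ψ packaging signal, a partial gag, the RRE for Rev-dependent RNA export and the cPPT/CTS, to a WPRE and a self-inactivating ΔU3 3' LTR.

The payload is a single open reading frame driven by the SFFV promoter. According to the depositor, a ubiquitous chromatin opening element (UCOE) sits upstream to counter transgene silencing. The automated feature table does not annotate it, though an unannotated gap lies between the cPPT/CTS and the promoter. The encoded protein is a KRAB repressor domain from human ZIM3 plus an NLS, fused to the N-terminus of catalytically dead S. pyogenes Cas9, with HA-2xNLS at the C-terminus. The catalogue tag field lists the Zim3 fusion as C-terminal, but the purpose statement, depositor comments and feature order all place it at the N-terminus. The feature table labels the nuclease simply as Cas9, so the inactivating mutations are known only from the depositor's description. A P2A peptide links mTagBFP2, so the blue fluorescent protein is produced separately and transduced cells can be identified or sorted by fluorescence, as the vector has no mammalian drug marker. When sgRNAs are supplied separately, the resulting cell lines support targeted transcriptional knockdown and CRISPRi screening.
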