Features (pLannotate 1.2.2; 37 found; start..end, strand, type, name):
     23..41      -  promoter       SP6 promoter: promoter for bacteriophage SP6 RNA polymerase
    269..548     +  CDS            TcR (fragment): tetracycline efflux protein; tet; confers resistance to tetracycline
    549..597     -  misc_feature   bom (fragment): basis of mobility region from pBR322
    699..734     -  CDS            rop (fragment): Rop protein, which maintains plasmids at low copy number; rop
    829..933     +  promoter       AmpR promoter: bla
    934..1794    +  CDS            AmpR: β-lactamase; bla; confers resistance to ampicillin, carbenicillin, and related antibiotics
   1965..2553    +  rep_origin     ori: high-copy-number ColE1/pMB1/pBR322/pUC origin of replication
   2736..2792    +  CDS            lacI (fragment): lac repressor; lacI; The lac repressor binds to the lac operator to inhibit transcription in E. coli. This inhibition can be relieved by adding lactose or isopropyl-β-D-thiogalactopyranoside (IPTG).
   2799..3128    +  promoter       SV40 promoter: SV40 enhancer and early promoter
   3328..3447    +  CDS            gpt (fragment): XGPT_ECOLI - Also known as gpp, gxu. Experimental evidence at protein level: Swiss-Prot protein existence level 1. Purine salvage pathway enzyme that catalyzes the transfer of the ribosyl-5-phosphate group from 5-phospho-alpha-D-ribose 1- diphosphate (PRPP) to the N9 position of the 6-oxopurines guanine and xanthine to form the corresponding ribonucleotides GMP (guanosine 5'- monophosphate) and XMP (xanthosine 5'-monophosphate), with the release of PPi. To a lesser extent, also acts on hypoxanthine (PubMed:9100006, PubMed:3886014). Does not ribophosphorylate adenine (PubMed:3886014). From Esch
   3447..3782    +  CDS            gpt (fragment): XGPT_ECOLI - Also known as gpp, gxu. Experimental evidence at protein level: Swiss-Prot protein existence level 1. Purine salvage pathway enzyme that catalyzes the transfer of the ribosyl-5-phosphate group from 5-phospho-alpha-D-ribose 1- diphosphate (PRPP) to the N9 position of the 6-oxopurines guanine and xanthine to form the corresponding ribonucleotides GMP (guanosine 5'- monophosphate) and XMP (xanthosine 5'-monophosphate), with the release of PPi. To a lesser extent, also acts on hypoxanthine (PubMed:9100006, PubMed:3886014). Does not ribophosphorylate adenine (PubMed:3886014). From Esch
   3877..4182    +  CDS            frsA (fragment): FRSA_ECOLI - Also known as yafA. Experimental evidence at protein level: Swiss-Prot protein existence level 1. Catalyzes the hydrolysis of esters (PubMed:15808744). Displays esterase activity toward pNP-butyrate (PubMed:15808744). May stimulate mixed-acid fermentation by acting as a fermentation/respiration switch that down-regulates respiration and up- regulates fermentation rates (PubMed:15169777). From Escherichia coli (strain K12).
   4186..4260    +  CDS            small t antigen (fragment): SV40 (simian virus 40) small t antigen
   4262..4327    +  intron         small t intron: SV40 (simian virus 40) small t antigen intron
   4457..4477    +  CDS            SV40 NLS: nuclear localization signal of SV40 (simian virus 40) large T antigen
   4796..4879    +  CDS            large T antigen (fragment): large T antigen from SV40 (simian virus 40)
   4902..5036    +  polyA_signal   SV40 poly(A) signal: SV40 polyadenylation signal
   5203..5532    +  CDS            nef (fragment): NEF_HV1BR - Experimental evidence at protein level: Swiss-Prot protein existence level 1. Extracellular Nef protein targets CD4(+) T-lymphocytes for apoptosis by interacting with CXCR4 surface receptors (PubMed:14990729). From Human immunodeficiency virus type 1 group M subtype B (isolate BRU/LAI) (HIV-1).
   5580..5837    +  LTR            5' LTR (truncated): truncated 5' long terminal repeat (LTR) from HIV-1
   5884..6009    +  misc_feature   HIV-1 Ψ: packaging signal of human immunodeficiency virus type 1
   5993..6331    +  CDS            HIV-1 gag (fragment): gag protein from human immunodeficiency virus 1; gag
   6506..6739    +  misc_feature   RRE: The Rev response element (RRE) of HIV-1 allows for Rev-dependent mRNA export from the nucleus to the cytoplasm.
   7116..7216    +  CDS            Rev (fragment): human immunodeficiency virus 1 (HIV-1) Rev protein; rev; enhances nuclear export of unspliced and incompletely spliced viral mRNAs
   7253..7370    +  misc_feature   cPPT/CTS: central polypurine tract and central termination sequence of HIV-1
   7407..7430    -  misc_feature   MCS (fragment): pBluescript multiple cloning site
   8112..8519    +  promoter       SFFV promoter: spleen focus-forming virus long terminal repeat (LTR) promoter
   8594..8893    +  CDS            ZIM3 (fragment): ZIM3_HUMAN - Also known as ZNF657. Experimental evidence at protein level: Swiss-Prot protein existence level 1. May be involved in transcriptional regulation. From Homo sapiens (Human).
   8895..8919    -  protein_bind   attB2: mutant version of attB; recombination site for the Gateway® BP reaction BP Clonase™
   8987..9007    +  misc_feature   MCS (fragment): multiple cloning site
   9014..13117   +  CDS            Cas9: Cas9 (Csn1) endonuclease from the Streptococcus pyogenes Type II CRISPR/Cas system generates RNA-guided double strand breaks in DNA
  13280..13987   +  CDS            mTagBFP2: mTagBFP2 is a basic (constitutively fluorescent) blue fluorescent protein published in 2011, derived from Entacmaea quadricolor. It is reported to be a very rapidly-maturing monomer with very low acid sensitivity.
  13999..14017   +  misc_feature   MCS (fragment): pUC18/19 multiple cloning site
  14018..14036   +  misc_feature   MCS (fragment): pBluescript multiple cloning site
  14036..14624   +  misc_feature   WPRE: woodchuck hepatitis virus posttranscriptional regulatory element
  14625..14647   +  misc_feature   MCS (fragment): pBluescript multiple cloning site
  14664..14732   +  CDS            nef (fragment): NEF_HV1Z2 - Experimental evidence at protein level: Swiss-Prot protein existence level 1. Extracellular Nef protein targets CD4(+) T-lymphocytes for apoptosis by interacting with CXCR4 surface receptors. From Human immunodeficiency virus type 1 group M subtype D (isolate Z2/CDC-Z34) (HIV-1).
  14734..14967   +  LTR            3' LTR (ΔU3): self-inactivating 3' long terminal repeat (LTR) from HIV-1
>Addgene plasmid #188767 | pHR-UCOE-SFFV-Zim3-dCas9-P2A-BFP | addgene full sequence | sequence record 374972 | Addgene Partial NGS Result
ATCTAGAATTAATTCCGTGTATTCTATAGTGTCACCTAAATCGTATGTGTATGATACATAAGGTTATGTA
TTAATTGTAGCCGCGTTCTAACGACAATATGTACAAGCCTAATTGTGTAGCATCTGGCTTACTGAAGCAG
ACCCTATCATCTCTCTCGTAAACTGCCGTCAGAGTCGGTTTGGTTGGACGAACCTTCTGAGTTTCTGGTA
ACGCCGTCCCGCACCCGGAAATGGTCAGCGAACCAATCAGCAGGGTCATCGCTAGCCAGATCCTCTACGC
CGGACGCATCGTGGCCGGCATCACCGGCGCCACAGGTGCGGTTGCTGGCGCCTATATCGCCGACATCACC
GATGGGGAAGATCGGGCTCGCCACTTCGGGCTCATGAGCGCTTGTTTCGGCGTGGGTATGGTGGCAGGCC
CCGTGGCCGGGGGACTGTTGGGCGCCATCTCCTTGCATGCACCATTCCTTGCGGCGGCGGTGCTCAACGG
CCTCAACCTACTACTGGGCTGCTTCCTAATGCAGGAGTCGCATAAGGGAGAGCGTCGAATGGTGCACTCT
CAGTACAATCTGCTCTGATGCCGCATAGTTAAGCCAGCCCCGACACCCGCCAACACCCGCTGACGCGCCC
TGACGGGCTTGTCTGCTCCCGGCATCCGCTTACAGACAAGCTGTGACCGTCTCCGGGAGCTGCATGTGTC
AGAGGTTTTCACCGTCATCACCGAAACGCGCGAGACGAAAGGGCCTCGTGATACGCCTATTTTTATAGGT
TAATGTCATGATAATAATGGTTTCTTAGACGTCAGGTGGCACTTTTCGGGGAAATGTGCGCGGAACCCCT
ATTTGTTTATTTTTCTAAATACATTCAAATATGTATCCGCTCATGAGACAATAACCCTGATAAATGCTTC
AATAATATTGAAAAAGGAAGAGTATGAGTATTCAACATTTCCGTGTCGCCCTTATTCCCTTTTTTGCGGC
ATTTTGCCTTCCTGTTTTTGCTCACCCAGAAACGCTGGTGAAAGTAAAAGATGCTGAAGATCAGTTGGGT
GCACGAGTGGGTTACATCGAACTGGATCTCAACAGCGGTAAGATCCTTGAGAGTTTTCGCCCCGAAGAAC
GTTTTCCAATGATGAGCACTTTTAAAGTTCTGCTATGTGGCGCGGTATTATCCCGTATTGACGCCGGGCA
AGAGCAACTCGGTCGCCGCATACACTATTCTCAGAATGACTTGGTTGAGTACTCACCAGTCACAGAAAAG
CATCTTACGGATGGCATGACAGTAAGAGAATTATGCAGTGCTGCCATAACCATGAGTGATAACACTGCGG
CCAACTTACTTCTGACAACGATCGGAGGACCGAAGGAGCTAACCGCTTTTTTGCACAACATGGGGGATCA
TGTAACTCGCCTTGATCGTTGGGAACCGGAGCTGAATGAAGCCATACCAAACGACGAGCGTGACACCACG
ATGCCTGTAGCAATGGCAACAACGTTGCGCAAACTATTAACTGGCGAACTACTTACTCTAGCTTCCCGGC
AACAATTAATAGACTGGATGGAGGCGGATAAAGTTGCAGGACCACTTCTGCGCTCGGCCCTTCCGGCTGG
CTGGTTTATTGCTGATAAATCTGGAGCCGGTGAGCGTGGGTCTCGCGGTATCATTGCAGCACTGGGGCCA
GATGGTAAGCCCTCCCGTATCGTAGTTATCTACACGACGGGGAGTCAGGCAACTATGGATGAACGAAATA
GACAGATCGCTGAGATAGGTGCCTCACTGATTAAGCATTGGTAACTGTCAGACCAAGTTTACTCATATAT
ACTTTAGATTGATTTAAAACTTCATTTTTAATTTAAAAGGATCTAGGTGAAGATCCTTTTTGATAATCTC
ATGACCAAAATCCCTTAACGTGAGTTTTCGTTCCACTGAGCGTCAGACCCCGTAGAAAAGATCAAAGGAT
CTTCTTGAGATCCTTTTTTTCTGCGCGTAATCTGCTGCTTGCAAACAAAAAAACCACCGCTACCAGCGGT
GGTTTGTTTGCCGGATCAAGAGCTACCAACTCTTTTTCCGAAGGTAACTGGCTTCAGCAGAGCGCAGATA
CCAAATACTGTTCTTCTAGTGTAGCCGTAGTTAGGCCACCACTTCAAGAACTCTGTAGCACCGCCTACAT
ACCTCGCTCTGCTAATCCTGTTACCAGTGGCTGCTGCCAGTGGCGATAAGTCGTGTCTTACCGGGTTGGA
CTCAAGACGATAGTTACCGGATAAGGCGCAGCGGTCGGGCTGAACGGGGGGTTCGTGCACACAGCCCAGC
TTGGAGCGAACGACCTACACCGAACTGAGATACCTACAGCGTGAGCTATGAGAAAGCGCCACGCTTCCCG
AAGGGAGAAAGGCGGACAGGTATCCGGTAAGCGGCAGGGTCGGAACAGGAGAGCGCACGAGGGAGCTTCC
AGGGGGAAACGCCTGGTATCTTTATAGTCCTGTCGGGTTTCGCCACCTCTGACTTGAGCGTCGATTTTTG
TGATGCTCGTCAGGGGGGCGGAGCCTATGGAAAAACGCCAGCAACGCGGCCTTTTTACGGTTCCTGGCCT
TTTGCTGGCCTTTTGCTCACATGTTCTTTCCTGCGTTATCCCCTGATTCTGTGGATAACCGTATTACCGC
CTTTGAGTGAGCTGATACCGCTCGCCGCAGCCGAACGACCGAGCGCAGCGAGTCAGTGAGCGAGGAAGCG
GAAGAGCGCCCAATACGCAAACCGCCTCTCCCCGCGCGTTGGCCGATTCATTAATGCAGCTGTGGAATGT
GTGTCAGTTAGGGTGTGGAAAGTCCCCAGGCTCCCCAGCAGGCAGAAGTATGCAAAGCATGCATCTCAAT
TAGTCAGCAACCAGGTGTGGAAAGTCCCCAGGCTCCCCAGCAGGCAGAAGTATGCAAAGCATGCATCTCA
ATTAGTCAGCAACCATAGTCCCGCCCCTAACTCCGCCCATCCCGCCCCTAACTCCGCCCAGTTCCGCCCA
TTCTCCGCCCCATGGCTGACTAATTTTTTTTATTTATGCAGAGGCCGAGGCCGCCTCGGCCTCTGAGCTA
TTCCAGAAGTAGTGAGGAGGCTTTTTTGGAGGCCTAGGCTTTTGCAAAAAGCTTGGACACAAGACAGGCT
TGCGAGATATGTTTGAGAATACCACTTTATCCCGCGTCAGGGAGAGGCAGTGCGTAAAAAGACGCGGACT
CATGTGAAATACTGGTTTTTAGTGCGCCAGATCTCTATAATCTCGCGCAACCTATTTTCCCCTCGAACAC
TTTTTAAGCCGTAGATAAACAGGCTGGGACACTTCACATGAGCGAAAAATACATCGTCACCTGGGACATG
TTGCAGATCCATGCACGTAAACTCGCAAGCCGACTGATGCCTTCTGAACAATGGAAAGGCATTATTGCCG
TAAGCCGTGGCGGTCTGTACCGGGTGCGTTACTGGCGCGTGAACTGGGTATTCGTCATGTCGATACCGTT
TGTATTTCCAGCTACGATCACGACAACCAGCGCGAGCTTAAAGTGCTGAAACGCGCAGAAGGCGATGGCG
AAGGCTTCATCGTTATTGATGACCTGGTGGATACCGGTGGTACTGCGGTTGCGATTCGTGAAATGTATCC
AAAAGCGCACTTTGTCACCATCTTCGCAAAACCGGCTGGTCGTCCGCTGGTTGATGACTATGTTGTTGAT
ATCCCGCAAGATACCTGGATTGAACAGCCGTGGGATATGGGCGTCGTATTCGTCCCGCCAATCTCCGGTC
GCTAATCTTTTCAACGCCTGGCACTGCCGGGCGTTGTTCTTTTTAACTTCAGGCGGGTTACAATAGTTTC
CAGTAAGTATTCTGGAGGCTGCATCCATGACACAGGCAAACCTGAGCGAAACCCTGTTCAAACCCCGCTT
TAAACATCCTGAAACCTCGACGCTAGTCCGCCGCTTTAATCACGGCGCACAACCGCCTGTGCAGTCGGCC
CTTGATGGTAAAACCATCCCTCACTGGTATCGCATGATTAACCGTCTGATGTGGATCTGGCGCGGCATTG
ACCCACGCGAAATCCTCGACGTCCAGGCACGTATTGTGATGAGCGATGCCGAACGTACCGACGATGATTT
ATACGATACGGTGATTGGCTACCGTGGCGGCAACTGGATTTATGAGTGGGCCCCGGATCTTTGTGAAGGA
ACCTTACTTCTGTGGTGTGACATAATTGGACAAACTACCTACAGAGATTTAAAGCTCTAAGGTAAATATA
AAATTTTTAAGTGTATAATGTGTTAAACTACTGATTCTAATTGTTTGTGTATTTTAGATTCCAACCTATG
GAACTGATGAATGGGAGCAGTGGTGGAATGCCTTTAATGAGGAAAACCTGTTTTGCTCAGAAGAAATGCC
ATCTAGTGATGATGAGGCTACTGCTGACTCTCAACATTCTACTCCTCCAAAAAAGAAGAGAAAGGTAGAA
GACCCCAAGGACTTTCCTTCAGAATTGCTAAGTTTTTTGAGTCATGCTGTGTTTAGTAATAGAACTCTTG
CTTGCTTTGCTATTTACACCACAAAGGAAAAAGCTGCACTGCTATACAAGAAAATTATGGAAAAATATTC
TGTAACCTTTATAAGTAGGCATAACAGTTATAATCATAACATACTGTTTTTTCTTACTCCACACAGGCAT
AGAGTGTCTGCTATTAATAACTATGCTCAAAAATTGTGTACCTTTAGCTTTTTAATTTGTAAAGGGGTTA
ATAAGGAATATTTGATGTATAGTGCCTTGACTAGAGATCATAATCAGCCATACCACATTTGTAGAGGTTT
TACTTGCTTTAAAAAACCTCCCACACCTCCCCCTGAACCTGAAACATAAAATGAATGCAATTGTTGTTGT
TAACTTGTTTATTGCAGCTTATAATGGTTACAAATAAAGCAATAGCATCACAAATTTCACAAATAAAGCA
TTTTTTTCACTGCATTCTAGTTGTGGTTTGTCCAAACTCATCAATGTATCTTATCATGTCTGGATCAACT
GGATAACTCAAGCTAACCAAAATCATCCCAAACTTCCCACCCCATACCCTATTACCACTGCCAATTACCT
GTGGTTTCATTTACTCTAAACCTGTGATTCCTCTGAATTATTTTCATTTTAAAGAAATTGTATTTGTTAA
ATATGTACTACAAACTTAGTAGTTGGAAGGGCTAATTCACTCCCAAAGAAGACAAGATATCCTTGATCTG
TGGATCTACCACACACAAGGCTACTTCCCTGATTAGCAGAACTACACACCAGGGCCAGGGGTCAGATATC
CACTGACCTTTGGATGGTGCTACAAGCTAGTACCAGTTGAGCCAGATAAGGTAGAAGAGGCCAATAAAGG
AGAGAACACCAGCTTGTTACACCCTGTGAGCCTGCATGGGATGGATGACCCGGAGAGAGAAGTGTTAGAG
TGGAGGTTTGACAGCCGCCTAGCATTTCATCACGTGGCCCGAGAGCTGCATCCGGAGTACTTCAAGAACT
GCTGATATCGAGCTTGCTACAAGGGACTTTCCGCTGGGGACTTTCCAGGGAGGCGTGGCCTGGGCGGGAC
TGGGGAGTGGCGAGCCCTCAGATCCTGCATATAAGCAGCTGCTTTTTGCCTGTACTGGGTCTCTCTGGTT
AGACCAGATCTGAGCCTGGGAGCTCTCTGGCTAACTAGGGAACCCACTGCTTAAGCCTCAATAAAGCTTG
CCTTGAGTGCTTCAAGTAGTGTGTGCCCGTCTGTTGTGTGACTCTGGTAACTAGAGATCCCTCAGACCCT
TTTAGTCAGTGTGGAAAATCTCTAGCAGTGGCGCCCGAACAGGGACTTGAAAGCGAAAGGGAAACCAGAG
GAGCTCTCTCGACGCAGGACTCGGCTTGCTGAAGCGCGCACGGCAAGAGGCGAGGGGCGGCGACTGGTGA
GTACGCCAAAAATTTTGACTAGCGGAGGCTAGAAGGAGAGAGATGGGTGCGAGAGCGTCAGTATTAAGCG
GGGGAGAATTAGATCGCGATGGGAAAAAATTCGGTTAAGGCCAGGGGGAAAGAAAAAATATAAATTAAAA
CATATAGTATGGGCAAGCAGGGAGCTAGAACGATTCGCAGTTAATCCTGGCCTGTTAGAAACATCAGAAG
GCTGTAGACAAATACTGGGACAGCTACAACCATCCCTTCAGACAGGATCAGAAGAACTTAGATCATTATA
TAATACAGTAGCAACCCTCTATTGTGTGCATCAAAGGATAGAGATAAAAGACACCAAGGAAGCTTTAGAC
AAGATAGAGGAAGAGCAAAACAAAAGTAAGACCACCGCACAGCAAGCGGCCGGCCGCTGATCTTCAGACC
TGGAGGAGGAGATATGAGGGACAATTGGAGAAGTGAATTATATAAATATAAAGTAGTAAAAATTGAACCA
TTAGGAGTAGCACCCACCAAGGCAAAGAGAAGAGTGGTGCAGAGAGAAAAAAGAGCAGTGGGAATAGGAG
CTTTGTTCCTTGGGTTCTTGGGAGCAGCAGGAAGCACTATGGGCGCAGCGTCAATGACGCTGACGGTACA
GGCCAGACAATTATTGTCTGGTATAGTGCAGCAGCAGAACAATTTGCTGAGGGCTATTGAGGCGCAACAG
CATCTGTTGCAACTCACAGTCTGGGGCATCAAGCAGCTCCAGGCAAGAATCCTGGCTGTGGAAAGATACC
TAAAGGATCAACAGCTCCTGGGGATTTGGGGTTGCTCTGGAAAACTCATTTGCACCACTGCTGTGCCTTG
GAATGCTAGTTGGAGTAATAAATCTCTGGAACAGATTTGGAATCACACGACCTGGATGGAGTGGGACAGA
GAAATTAACAATTACACAAGCTTAATACACTCCTTAATTGAAGAATCGCAAAACCAGCAAGAAAAGAATG
AACAAGAATTATTGGAATTAGATAAATGGGCAAGTTTGTGGAATTGGTTTAACATAACAAATTGGCTGTG
GTATATAAAATTATTCATAATGATAGTAGGAGGCTTGGTAGGTTTAAGAATAGTTTTTGCTGTACTTTCT
ATAGTGAATAGAGTTAGGCAGGGATATTCACCATTATCGTTTCAGACCCACCTCCCAACCCCGAGGGGAC
CCGACAGGCCCGAAGGAATAGAAGAAGAAGGTGGAGAGAGAGACAGAGACAGATCCATTCGATTAGTGAA
CGGATCTCGACGGTATCGCCAAATGGCAGTATTCATCCACAATTTTAAAAGAAAAGGGGGGATTGGGGGG
TACAGTGCAGGGGAAAGAATAGTAGACATAATAGCAACAGACATACAAACTAAAGAATTACAAAAACAAA
TTACAAAAATTCAAAATTTTCGGGTTTATTACAGGGACAGCAGAGATCCAGTTTGGATCGATAAGCTTGA
TATCGAATTCGGGAGGTGGTCCCTGCAGTTACGCCAATGATAACCCCCGCCAGAAAAATCTTAGTAGCCT
TCCCTTTTTGTTTTCCGTGCCCCAACTCGGCGGATTGACTCGGCCCCTTCCGGAAACACCCGAATCAACT
TCTAGTCAAATTATTGTTCACGCCGCAATGACCCACCCCTGGCCCGCGTCTGTGGAACTGACCCCTGGTG
TACAGGAGAGTTCGCTGCTGAAAGTGGTCCCAAAGGGGTACTAGTTTTTAAGCTCCCAACTCCCCCTCCC
CCAGCGTCTGGAGGATTCCACACCCTCGCACCGCAGGGGCGAGGAAGTGGGCGGAGTCCGGTTTTGGCGC
CAGCCGCTGAGGCTGCCAAGCAGAAAAGCCACCGCTGAGGAGACTCCGGTCACTGTCCTCGCCCCGCCTC
CCCCTTCCCTCCCCTTGGGGACCACCGGGCGCCACGCCGCGAACGGTAAGTGCCGCGGTCGTCGGCGCCT
CCGCCCTCCCCCTAGGGCCCCAATTCCCAGCGGGCGCGGCGCGCGGCCCCGCGCGCAGCTCCCGGCTCCC
TCCCCCTTCGGATGTGGCTTGAGCTGTAGGCGCGGAGTCCTGCAGCCCCGATAAAATAAAAGATTTTATT
TAGTCTCCAGAAAAAGGGGGGAATGAAAGACCCCACCTGTAGGTTTGGCAAGCTAGCTGCAGTAACGCCA
TTTTGCAAGGCATGGAAAAATACCAAACCAAGAATAGAGAAGTTCAGATCAAGGGCGGGTACATGAAAAT
AGCTAACGTTGGGCCAAACAGGATATCTGCGGTGAGCAGTTTCGGCCCCGGCCCGGGGCCAAGAACAGAT
GGTCACCGCAGTTTCGGCCCCGGCCCGAGGCCAAGAACAGATGGTCCCCAGATATGGCCCAACCCTCAGC
AGTTTCTTAAGACCCATCAGATGTTTCCAGGCTCCCCCAAGGACCTGAAATGACCCTGCGCCTTATTTGA
ATTAACCAATCAGCCTGCTTCTCGCTTCTGTTCGCGCGCTTCTGCTTCCCGAGCTCTATAAAAGAGCTCA
CAACCCCTCACTCGGCGCGCCAGTCCTCCGACAGACTGAGTCGCCCGGGGGGGATCTGGAGCTCTCGAGA
ATTCTCACGCGTCTGCAGGATATCAAGCTTGCGGTACCGCGGGCCCGGCCACCATGAACAATTCCCAGGG
AAGAGTGACCTTCGAGGATGTCACTGTGAACTTCACCCAGGGGGAGTGGCAGCGGCTGAATCCCGAACAG
AGAAACTTGTACAGGGATGTGATGCTGGAGAATTACAGCAACCTTGTCTCTGTGGGACAAGGGGAAACCA
CCAAACCCGATGTGATCTTGAGGTTGGAACAAGGAAAGGAGCCATGGTTGGAGGAAGAGGAAGTGCTGGG
AAGTGGCCGTGCAGAAAAAAATGGGGACATTGGAGGGCAGATTTGGAAGCCAAAGGATGTGAAAGAGAGT
CTCTACCCAACTTTCTTGTACAAAGTGGTTGGTGGATCTGGAGGTTCTCCCAAGAAGAAGCGCAAGGTGG
GACGCGTCTGCAGGATATCAAGCTTGCGGTACCGCGGGCCCGGGATCGCCACCATGGACAAGAAGTACAG
CATCGGCCTGGCCATCGGCACCAACTCTGTGGGCTGGGCCGTGATCACCGACGAGTACAAGGTGCCCAGC
AAGAAATTCAAGGTGCTGGGCAACACCGACCGGCACAGCATCAAGAAGAACCTGATCGGCGCCCTGCTGT
TCGACAGCGGAGAAACAGCCGAGGCCACCCGGCTGAAGAGAACCGCCAGAAGAAGATACACCAGACGGAA
GAACCGGATCTGCTATCTGCAAGAGATCTTCAGCAACGAGATGGCCAAGGTGGACGACAGCTTCTTCCAC
AGACTGGAAGAGTCCTTCCTGGTGGAAGAGGATAAGAAGCACGAGCGGCACCCCATCTTCGGCAACATCG
TGGACGAGGTGGCCTACCACGAGAAGTACCCCACCATCTACCACCTGAGAAAGAAACTGGTGGACAGCAC
CGACAAGGCCGACCTGCGGCTGATCTATCTGGCCCTGGCCCACATGATCAAGTTCCGGGGCCACTTCCTG
ATCGAGGGCGACCTGAACCCCGACAACAGCGACGTGGACAAGCTGTTCATCCAGCTGGTGCAGACCTACA
ACCAGCTGTTCGAGGAAAACCCCATCAACGCCAGCGGCGTGGACGCCAAGGCCATCCTGTCTGCCAGACT
GAGCAAGAGCAGACGGCTGGAAAATCTGATCGCCCAGCTGCCCGGCGAGAAGAAGAATGGCCTGTTCGGC
AACCTGATTGCCCTGAGCCTGGGCCTGACCCCCAACTTCAAGAGCAACTTCGACCTGGCCGAGGATGCCA
AACTGCAGCTGAGCAAGGACACCTACGACGACGACCTGGACAACCTGCTGGCCCAGATCGGCGACCAGTA
CGCCGACCTGTTTCTGGCCGCCAAGAACCTGTCCGACGCCATCCTGCTGAGCGACATCCTGAGAGTGAAC
ACCGAGATCACCAAGGCCCCCCTGAGCGCCTCTATGATCAAGAGATACGACGAGCACCACCAGGACCTGA
CCCTGCTGAAAGCTCTCGTGCGGCAGCAGCTGCCTGAGAAGTACAAAGAGATTTTCTTCGACCAGAGCAA
GAACGGCTACGCCGGCTACATCGATGGCGGAGCCAGCCAGGAAGAGTTCTACAAGTTCATCAAGCCCATC
CTGGAAAAGATGGACGGCACCGAGGAACTGCTCGTGAAGCTGAACAGAGAGGACCTGCTGCGGAAGCAGC
GGACCTTCGACAACGGCAGCATCCCCCACCAGATCCACCTGGGAGAGCTGCACGCCATTCTGCGGCGGCA
GGAAGATTTTTACCCATTCCTGAAGGACAACCGGGAAAAGATCGAGAAGATCCTGACCTTCCGCATCCCC
TACTACGTGGGCCCTCTGGCCAGGGGAAACAGCAGATTCGCCTGGATGACCAGAAAGAGCGAGGAAACCA
TCACCCCCTGGAACTTCGAGGAAGTGGTGGACAAGGGCGCCAGCGCCCAGAGCTTCATCGAGCGGATGAC
CAACTTCGATAAGAACCTGCCCAACGAGAAGGTGCTGCCCAAGCACAGCCTGCTGTACGAGTACTTCACC
GTGTACAACGAGCTGACCAAAGTGAAATACGTGACCGAGGGAATGAGAAAGCCCGCCTTCCTGAGCGGCG
AGCAGAAAAAAGCCATCGTGGACCTGCTGTTCAAGACCAACCGGAAAGTGACCGTGAAGCAGCTGAAAGA
GGACTACTTCAAGAAAATCGAGTGCTTCGACTCCGTGGAAATCTCCGGCGTGGAAGATCGGTTCAACGCC
TCCCTGGGCACATACCACGATCTGCTGAAAATTATCAAGGACAAGGACTTCCTGGACAATGAGGAAAACG
AGGACATTCTGGAAGATATCGTGCTGACCCTGACACTGTTTGAGGACAGAGAGATGATCGAGGAACGGCT
GAAAACCTATGCCCACCTGTTCGACGACAAAGTGATGAAGCAGCTGAAGCGGCGGAGATACACCGGCTGG
GGCAGGCTGAGCCGGAAGCTGATCAACGGCATCCGGGACAAGCAGTCCGGCAAGACAATCCTGGATTTCC
TGAAGTCCGACGGCTTCGCCAACAGAAACTTCATGCAGCTGATCCACGACGACAGCCTGACCTTTAAAGA
GGACATCCAGAAAGCCCAGGTGTCCGGCCAGGGCGATAGCCTGCACGAGCACATTGCCAATCTGGCCGGC
AGCCCCGCCATTAAGAAGGGCATCCTGCAGACAGTGAAGGTGGTGGACGAGCTCGTGAAAGTGATGGGCC
GGCACAAGCCCGAGAACATCGTGATCGAAATGGCCAGAGAGAACCAGACCACCCAGAAGGGACAGAAGAA
CAGCCGCGAGAGAATGAAGCGGATCGAAGAGGGCATCAAAGAGCTGGGCAGCCAGATCCTGAAAGAACAC
CCCGTGGAAAACACCCAGCTGCAGAACGAGAAGCTGTACCTGTACTACCTGCAGAATGGGCGGGATATGT
ACGTGGACCAGGAACTGGACATCAACCGGCTGTCCGACTACGATGTGGACGCTATCGTGCCTCAGAGCTT
TCTGAAGGACGACTCCATCGATAACAAAGTGCTGACTCGGAGCGACAAGAACCGGGGCAAGAGCGACAAC
GTGCCCTCCGAAGAGGTCGTGAAGAAGATGAAGAACTACTGGCGCCAGCTGCTGAATGCCAAGCTGATTA
CCCAGAGGAAGTTCGACAATCTGACCAAGGCCGAGAGAGGCGGCCTGAGCGAACTGGATAAGGCCGGCTT
CATCAAGAGACAGCTGGTGGAAACCCGGCAGATCACAAAGCACGTGGCACAGATCCTGGACTCCCGGATG
AACACTAAGTACGACGAGAACGACAAACTGATCCGGGAAGTGAAAGTGATCACCCTGAAGTCCAAGCTGG
TGTCCGATTTCCGGAAGGATTTCCAGTTTTACAAAGTGCGCGAGATCAACAACTACCACCACGCCCACGA
CGCCTACCTGAACGCCGTCGTGGGAACCGCCCTGATCAAAAAGTACCCTAAGCTGGAAAGCGAGTTCGTG
TACGGCGACTACAAGGTGTACGACGTGCGGAAGATGATCGCCAAGAGCGAGCAGGAAATCGGCAAGGCTA
CCGCCAAGTACTTCTTCTACAGCAACATCATGAACTTTTTCAAGACCGAGATTACCCTGGCCAACGGCGA
GATCCGGAAGCGGCCTCTGATCGAGACAAACGGCGAAACAGGCGAGATCGTGTGGGATAAGGGCCGGGAC
TTTGCCACCGTGCGGAAAGTGCTGTCTATGCCCCAAGTGAATATCGTGAAAAAGACCGAGGTGCAGACAG
GCGGCTTCAGCAAAGAGTCTATCCTGCCCAAGAGGAACAGCGACAAGCTGATCGCCAGAAAGAAGGACTG
GGACCCTAAGAAGTACGGCGGCTTCGACAGCCCCACCGTGGCCTATTCTGTGCTGGTGGTGGCCAAAGTG
GAAAAGGGCAAGTCCAAGAAACTGAAGAGTGTGAAAGAGCTGCTGGGGATCACCATCATGGAAAGAAGCA
GCTTCGAGAAGAATCCCATCGACTTTCTGGAAGCCAAGGGCTACAAAGAAGTGAAAAAGGACCTGATCAT
CAAGCTGCCTAAGTACTCCCTGTTCGAGCTGGAAAACGGCCGGAAGAGAATGCTGGCCTCTGCCGGCGAA
CTGCAGAAGGGAAACGAACTGGCCCTGCCCTCCAAATATGTGAACTTCCTGTACCTGGCCAGCCACTATG
AGAAGCTGAAGGGCTCCCCCGAGGATAATGAGCAGAAACAGCTGTTTGTGGAACAGCACAAACACTACCT
GGACGAGATCATCGAGCAGATCAGCGAGTTCTCCAAGAGAGTGATCCTGGCCGACGCTAATCTGGACAAG
GTGCTGAGCGCCTACAACAAGCACAGAGACAAGCCTATCAGAGAGCAGGCCGAGAATATCATCCACCTGT
TTACCCTGACCAATCTGGGAGCCCCTGCCGCCTTCAAGTACTTTGACACCACCATCGACCGGAAGAGGTA
CACCAGCACCAAAGAGGTGCTGGACGCCACCCTGATCCACCAGAGCATCACCGGCCTGTACGAGACACGG
ATCGACCTGTCTCAGCTGGGAGGCGACGCCTATCCCTATGACGTGCCCGATTATGCCAGCCTGGGCAGCG
GCTCCCCCAAGAAAAAACGCAAGGTGGAAGATCCTAAGAAAAAGCGGAAAGTGAGCGGCCGCGCTACTAA
CTTCAGCCTGCTGAAGCAGGCTGGAGACGTGGAGGAGAACCCTGGACCTGTGTCTAAGGGCGAAGAGCTG
ATTAAGGAGAACATGCACATGAAGCTGTACATGGAGGGCACCGTGGACAACCATCACTTCAAGTGCACAT
CCGAGGGCGAAGGCAAGCCCTACGAGGGCACCCAGACCATGAGAATCAAGGTGGTCGAGGGCGGCCCTCT
CCCCTTCGCCTTCGACATCCTGGCTACTAGCTTCCTCTACGGCAGCAAGACCTTCATCAACCACACCCAG
GGCATCCCCGACTTCTTCAAGCAGTCCTTCCCTGAGGGCTTCACATGGGAGAGAGTCACCACATACGAAG
ACGGGGGCGTGCTGACCGCTACCCAGGACACCAGCCTCCAGGACGGCTGCCTCATCTACAACGTCAAGAT
CAGAGGGGTGAACTTCACATCCAACGGCCCTGTGATGCAGAAGAAAACACTCGGCTGGGAGGCCTTCACC
GAGACGCTGTACCCCGCTGACGGCGGCCTGGAAGGCAGAAACGACATGGCCCTGAAGCTCGTGGGCGGGA
GCCATCTGATCGCAAACGCCAAGACCACATATAGATCCAAGAAACCCGCTAAGAACCTCAAGATGCCTGG
CGTCTACTATGTGGACTACAGACTGGAAAGAATCAAGGAGGCCAACAACGAGACCTACGTCGAGCAGCAC
GAGGTGGCAGTGGCCAGATACTGCGACCTCCCTAGCAAACTGGGGCACAAGCTTAATTAAGCGATCGCCC
TGCAGGCATGCAAGCTTGATATCAAGCTTATCGATAATCAACCTCTGGATTACAAAATTTGTGAAAGATT
GACTGGTATTCTTAACTATGTTGCTCCTTTTACGCTATGTGGATACGCTGCTTTAATGCCTTTGTATCAT
GCTATTGCTTCCCGTATGGCTTTCATTTTCTCCTCCTTGTATAAATCCTGGTTGCTGTCTCTTTATGAGG
AGTTGTGGCCCGTTGTCAGGCAACGTGGCGTGGTGTGCACTGTGTTTGCTGACGCAACCCCCACTGGTTG
GGGCATTGCCACCACCTGTCAGCTCCTTTCCGGGACTTTCGCTTTCCCCCTCCCTATTGCCACGGCGGAA
CTCATCGCCGCCTGCCTTGCCCGCTGCTGGACAGGGGCTCGGCTGTTGGGCACTGACAATTCCGTGGTGT
TGTCGGGGAAATCATCGTCCTTTCCTTGGCTGCTCGCCTGTGTTGCCACCTGGATTCTGCGCGGGACGTC
CTTCTGCTACGTCCCTTCGGCCCTCAATCCAGCGGACCTTCCTTCCCGCGGCCTGCTGCCGGCTCTGCGG
CCTCTTCCGCGTCTTCGCCTTCGCCCTCAGACGAGTCGGATCTCCCTTTGGGCCGCCTCCCCGCATCGAT
ACCGTCGACCTCGAGGGAATTAATTCGAGCTCGGTACCTTTAAGACCAATGACTTACAAGGCAGCTGTAG
ATCTTAGCCACTTTTTAAAAGAAAAGGGGGGACTGGAAGGGCTAATTCACTCCCAACGAAGACAAGATCT
GCTTTTTGCTTGTACTGGGTCTCTCTGGTTAGACCAGATCTGAGCCTGGGAGCTCTCTGGCTAACTAGGG
AACCCACTGCTTAAGCCTCAATAAAGCTTGCCTTGAGTGCTTCAAGTAGTGTGTGCCCGTCTGTTGTGTG
ACTCTGGTAACTAGAGATCCCTCAGACCCTTTTAGTCAGTGTGGAAAATCTCTAGCAGC
